>Addgene plasmid #218838 | 3xFlag-eGFP-Flag-SETX | addgene full sequence | sequence record 435865 | Addgene NGS Result
GTCAATACGGGATAATACCGCGCCACATAGCAGAACTTTAAAAGTGCTCATCATTGGAAAACGTTCTTCG
GGGCGAAAACTCTCAAGGATCTTACCGCTGTTGAGATCCAGTTCGATGTAACCCACTCGTGCACCCAACT
GATCTTCAGCATCTTTTACTTTCACCAGCGTTTCTGGGTGAGCAAAAACAGGAAGGCAAAATGCCGCAAA
AAAGGGAATAAGGGCGACACGGAAATGTTGAATACTCATACTCTTCCTTTTTCAATATTATTGAAGCATT
TATCAGGGTTATTGTCTCATGAGCGGATACATATTTGAATGTATTTAGAAAAATAAACAAATAGGGGTTC
CGCGCACATTTCCCCGAAAAGTGCCACCTGACGTCGACGGATCGGGAGATCTCCCGATCCCCTATGGTGC
ACTCTCAGTACAATCTGCTCTGATGCCGCATAGTTAAGCCAGTATCTGCTCCCTGCTTGTGTGTTGGAGG
TCGCTGAGTAGTGCGCGAGCAAAATTTAAGCTACAACAAGGCAAGGCTTGACCGACAATTGCATGAAGAA
TCTGCTTAGGGTTAGGCGTTTTGCGCTGCTTCGCGATGTACGGGCCAGATATACGCGCCGGACGCGTCTA
GTTATTAATAGTAATCAATTACGGGGTCATTAGTTCATAGCCCATATATGGAGTTCCGCGTTACATAACT
TACGGTAAATGGCCCGCCTGGCTGACCGCCCAACGACCCCCGCCCATTGACGTCAATAATGACGTATGTT
CCCATAGTAACGCCAATAGGGACTTTCCATTGACGTCAATGGGTGGAGTATTTACGGTAAACTGCCCACT
TGGCAGTACATCAAGTGTATCATATGCCAAGTACGCCCCCTATTGACGTCAATGACGGTAAATGGCCCGC
CTGGCATTATGCCCAGTACATGACCTTATGGGACTTTCCTACTTGGCAGTACATCTACGTATTAGTCATC
GCTATTACCATGGTGATGCGGTTTTGGCAGTACATCAATGGGCGTGGATAGCGGTTTGACTCACGGGGAT
TTCCAAGTCTCCACCCCATTGACGTCAATGGGAGTTTGTTTTGGCACCAAAATCAACGGGACTTTCCAAA
ATGTCGTAACAACTCCGCCCCATTGACGCAAATGGGCGGTAGGCGTGTACGGTGGGAGGTCTATATAAGC
AGAGCTCTCTGGCTAACTAGAGAACCCACTGCTTACTGGCTTATCGAAATTAATACGACTCACTATAGGG
AGACCCAAGCTGGCTAGCGCCACCATGGACTACAAAGACCATGACGGCGATTATAAAGATCATGACATTG
ATTACAAGGATGACGATGACAAGCTGGCGATCGGAATGGTGAGCAAGGGCGAGGAGCTGTTCACCGGGGT
GGTGCCCATCCTGGTCGAGCTGGACGGCGACGTAAACGGCCACAAGTTCAGCGTGTCCGGCGAGGGCGAG
GGCGATGCCACCTACGGCAAGCTGACCCTGAAGTTCATCTGCACCACCGGCAAGCTGCCCGTGCCCTGGC
CCACCCTCGTGACCACCCTGACCTACGGCGTGCAGTGCTTCAGCCGCTACCCCGACCACATGAAGCAGCA
CGACTTCTTCAAGTCCGCCATGCCCGAAGGCTACGTCCAGGAGCGCACCATCTTCTTCAAGGACGACGGC
AACTACAAGACCCGCGCCGAGGTGAAGTTCGAGGGCGACACCCTGGTGAACCGCATCGAGCTGAAGGGCA
TCGACTTCAAGGAGGACGGCAACATCCTGGGGCACAAGCTGGAGTACAACTACAACAGCCACAACGTCTA
TATCATGGCCGACAAGCAGAAGAACGGCATCAAGGTGAACTTCAAGATCCGCCACAACATCGAGGACGGC
AGCGTGCAGCTCGCCGACCACTACCAGCAGAACACCCCCATCGGCGACGGCCCCGTGCTGCTGCCCGACA
ACCACTACCTGAGCACCCAGTCCGCCCTGAGCAAAGACCCCAACGAGAAGCGCGATCACATGGTCCTGCT
GGAGTTCGTGACCGCCGCCGGGATCACTCTCGGCATGGACGAGCTGTACAAGGGTACCGAGCTCGGATCC
ACTAGTCCAGTGTGGTGGAATTGCCCTTCCACCATGGATTACAAGGATGACGACGATAAGGGTGGCAGCA
CATGTTGTTGGTGTACGCCAGGTGGTGCTTCCACCATTGACTTCCTAAAGCGCTATGCTTCCAACACTCC
GTCCGGTGAATTTCAAACAGCCGACGAAGACCTCTGCTACTGCTTGGAGTGTGTGGCTGAGTACCACAAA
GCAAGAGATGAATTGCCATTCTTGCATGAGGTTTTATGGGAATTAGAAACCTTACGTCTCATAAATCACT
TTGAAAAATCCATGAAGGCAGAAATTGGAGATGATGATGAGTTATATATAGTAGACAATAATGGAGAGAT
GCCACTGTTTGACATCACTGGGCAAGACTTTGAAAATAAGCTTCGAGTTCCTCTTCTTGAAATACTGAAA
TATCCTTACTTGCTTCTACATGAACGTGTTAACGAGTTATGTGTTGAAGCACTTTGTCGGATGGAACAAG
CCAATTGCTCCTTTCAGGTGTTTGATAAACATCCAGGGATCTATTTGTTTTTAGTCCATCCCAATGAAAT
GGTTCGGCGTTGGGCTATCTTGACTGCAAGAAACTTGGGGAAAGTGGACAGAGATGATTATTATGACTTA
CAAGAAGTTTTACTTTGCCTTTTTAAAGTCATTGAGTTGGGGCTTTTAGAGAGTCCAGACATTTATACTT
CTTCTGTCCTAGAGAAGGGTAAACTGATTCTTCTGCCCTCACACATGTATGATACTACCAACTACAAAAG
CTATTGGTTAGGTATTTGCATGTTGCTGACCATTCTTGAGGAACAAGCCATGGATTCCCTGTTGTTGGGC
TCAGACAAACAAAATGATTTTATGCAATCGATACTTCACACTATGGAGAGGGAAGCAGATGATGATAGTG
TGGATCCTTTCTGGCCAGCGTTACACTGTTTTATGGTGATTCTGGATCGCCTTGGATCTAAGGTCTGGGG
TCAACTTATGGATCCTATTGTGGCATTTCAAACCATTATCAACAACGCAAGCTACAATAGAGAGATCCGA
CATATACGGAACAGCTCTGTAAGGACCAAGTTAGAACCGGAGTCCTATTTGGATGATATGGTGACTTGCA
GCCAGATCGTATACAATTACAATCCTGAAAAGACCAAAAAGGATTCTGGATGGAGAACAGCCATTTGCCC
AGATTATTGTCCTAACATGTATGAAGAAATGGAAACATTAGCCAGTGTACTTCAGTCAGATATTGGTCAA
GACATGCGTGTTCATAACAGCACATTTCTATGGTTCATCCCTTTTGTCCAGTCCCTCATGGATCTTAAGG
ATTTGGGTGTGGCTTACATAGCACAGGTTGTTAATCATCTGTACTCTGAAGTCAAAGAAGTCCTCAACCA
AACAGATGCTGTGTGTGACAAAGTCACTGAATTTTTTCTTCTAATTTTGGTATCAGTGATTGAACTGCAT
AGAAATAAAAAATGTTTGCATTTGCTGTGGGTAAGTTCCCAGCAATGGGTGGAAGCCGTCGTCAAATGTG
CCAAGCTTCCTACCACTGCGTTTACACGGAGTTCTGAGAAATCATCTGGAAATTGCTCCAAAGGAACAGC
AATGATATCTTCACTGTCATTGCATTCCATGCCATCTAACTCTGTACAACTTGCTTATGTGCAGCTGATT
AGAAGTCTCCTTAAAGAAGGTTATCAGCTTGGGCAGCAGTCTCTTTGCAAGCGATTCTGGGATAAGCTCA
ACTTATTCCTTAGAGGAAATTTATCTCTAGGTTGGCAGTTGACTAGTCAGGAAACCCATGAGCTACAAAG
TTGCTTAAAGCAAATTATTAGAAACATAAAATTCAAAGCACCTCCATGTAACACTTTTGTGGATCTGACT
TCTGCATGTAAAATCTCTCCTGCATCTTATAATAAAGAAGAAAGTGAACAAATGGGGAAGACGTCTAGAA
AAGATATGCATTGTTTGGAAGCTTCCAGCCCAACATTTTCTAAAGAACCAATGAAAGTGCAAGACAGTGT
ATTGATCAAAGCAGATAACACTATAGAAGGTGACAATAATGAGCAAAATTATATAAAGGATGTGAAACTA
GAGGACCATCTCTTAGCTGGGTCATGCTTAAAGCAGAGTAGTAAAAACATTTTTACTGAAAGAGCTGAAG
ATCAAATTAAAATAAGTACAAGGAAGCAGAAGTCTGTAAAAGAGATCTCTTCATATACACCAAAGGACTG
TACTTCAAGAAATGGTCCAGAAAGGGGATGTGACAGAGGAATAATAGTATCAACACGTTTGTTGACTGAT
TCTAGCACTGATGCTTTGGAAAAAGTGTCCACATCGAATGAAGATTTCTCTTTAAAGGATGATGCTCTTG
CTAAAACCTCAAAACGAAAAACTAAGGTACAGAAAGATGAAATCTGTGCAAAGTTATCACATGTAATAAA
GAAGCAACACAGGAAGAGTACTTTGGTCGATAATACTATCAATTTAGATGAAAATTTGACTGTATCTAAC
ATTGAGAGTTTCTATTCAAGGAAAGATACAGGAGTTCAGAAAGGAGATGGTTTCATACACAATCTTTCTT
TAGACCCTAGTGGTGTTCTGGATGATAAGAATGGAGAACAAAAATCTCAAAACAATGTATTGCCAAAAGA
GAAACAATTAAAGAATGAAGAATTAGTTATTTTCTCTTTCCATGAAAACAATTGTAAAATACAGGAATTT
CATGTTGATGGTAAAGAATTGATCCCTTTTACAGAAATGACCAATGCTTCAGAGAAGAAATCATCTCCCT
TTAAAGATCTTATGACTGTACCTGAATCAAGAGATGAGGAGATGAGTAATAGTACCAGTGTGATTTATTC
TAACTTGACAAGAGAACAGGCCCCTGACATCAGTCCTAAATCTGACACCTTAACGGATTCTCAGATAGAC
AGAGACCTTCACAAATTATCTTTACTAGCTCAAGCCAGTGTTATTACGTTCCCATCCGATTCACCTCAGA
ACTCATCGCAGCTGCAAAGGAAAGTAAAAGAAGATAAAAGATGTTTCACAGCTAACCAAAATAATGTTGG
AGATACCTCCCGTGGACAGGTTATTATTATTTCAGATTCTGATGATGATGATGATGAAAGAATCCTGAGT
CTTGAGAAACTCACTAAACAGGACAAAATATGCCTTGAGAGGGAACATCCAGAGCAGCACGTTTCAACAG
TTAATAGTAAGGAGGAAAAGAATCCAGTAAAGGAAGAAAAGACAGAGACTCTTTTTCAGTTTGAGGAATC
TGATTCTCAGTGTTTTGAGTTTGAAAGTTCATCTGAAGTGTTTTCAGTTTGGCAAGATCATCCAGACGAT
AATAATTCAGTTCAAGATGGTGAGAAAAAATGTTTGGCTCCTATAGCCAATACTACAAATGGTCAGGGTT
GTACAGATTATGTATCTGAAGTTGTTAAAAAAGGAGCAGAGGGCATTGAAGAACACACAAGACCACGGAG
TATTTCTGTTGAAGAATTTTGTGAAATTGAAGTAAAAAAGCCTAAGAGAAAACGATCTGAAAAACCAATG
GCTGAAGATCCTGTGAGGCCTTCATCTTCTGTCAGAAATGAGGGCCAGTCTGATACTAATAAGAGAGAGC
TTGTGGGAAATGATTTTAAAAGTATTGATAGAAGGACTTCAACTCCCAATTCACGTATTCAGAGAGCCAC
TACGGTTTCACAAAAGAAGTCTTCAAAGCTTTGTACTTGTACAGAACCCATCAGGAAAGTTCCAGTTTCT
AAGACCCCTAAGAAAACTCATTCAGATGCCAAAAAAAGACAGAATAGAAGTTCAAATTACCTAAGTTGTA
GAACAACTCCTGCTATAGTGCCGCCAAAGAAATTTCGTCAGTGTCCTGAGCCAACTTCAACAGCTGAGAA
ACTTGGCCTGAAAAAGGGTCCTCGTAAGGCATATGAGTTGTCCCAGCGGTCTTTGGATTATGTAGCTCAA
TTACGTGATCATGGCAAAACTGTTGGAGTAGTTGATACCCGAAAAAAGACTAAATTAATTTCTCCTCAGA
ACCTGTCTGTCAGAAATAATAAGAAACTTCTGACTAGTCAAGAACTTCAGATGCAAAGGCAGATCAGACC
CAAATCACAAAAAAATAGACGAAGACTTTCTGATTGTGAAAGTACAGATGTTAAAAGAGCAGGGTCACAT
ACAGCACAGAATTCTGACGTATTTGTACCAGAATCTGATAGGTCAGATTATAATTGTACAGGAGGAACTG
AGGTACTTGCCAACAGTAACAGAAAACAGTTAATAAAATGCATGCCTTCTGAACCAGAAACCATAAAAGC
AAAACATGGGTCTCCAGCAACTGATGATGCTTGCCCTTTGAACCAGTGTGATTCTGTAGTGTTAAATGGA
ACAGTACCAACAAATGAAGTAATTGTCTCCACTTCAGAAGACCCTCTGGGTGGAGGTGATCCAACAGCAC
GTCATATAGAGATGGCAGCTTTGAAAGAAGGAGAGCCTGACTCCAGCAGTGATGCAGAGGAAGATAACTT
ATTTTTAACCCAAAATGATCCTGAAGATATGGATTTATGTTCACAAATGGAGAATGACAATTATAAACTC
ATTGAACTAATTCATGGAAAAGATACAGTTGAGGTTGAAGAAGATTCTGTAAGTCGGCCTCAGTTGGAAT
CTTTGAGTGGCACAAAGTGTAAGTACAAAGATTGTCTTGAAACCACAAAAAACCAGGGTGAATACTGCCC
AAAACACTCTGAAGTGAAAGCAGCAGATGAAGATGTATTTCGTAAACCTGGCTTGCCTCCTCCTGCATCT
AAACCTTTGAGACCTACCACTAAGATTTTTAGCTCAAAGAGTACTTCACGAATTGCTGGTCTTTCTAAAT
CTTTGGAAACTTCTTCAGCACTTTCACCGTCTCTAAAAAATAAGTCAAAGGGGATACAGTCGATTTTGAA
AGTACCACAGCCAGTTCCCCTCATAGCTCAGAAGCCAGTTGGTGAAATGAAGAATTCGTGCAATGTTCTT
CATCCTCAGTCTCCGAATAATTCCAACAGGCAAGGTTGCAAAGTTCCATTTGGTGAAAGCAAATATTTTC
CATCTTCCTCTCCAGTAAACATTCTTTTGTCATCACAGTCTGTCTCTGACACCTTCGTTAAAGAGGTCTT
AAAATGGAAATATGAAATGTTTTTGAACTTTGGTCAGTGTGGGCCCCCTGCAAGTCTTTGTCAGTCCATC
TCAAGACCTGTGCCTGTCAGATTTCACAATTATGGAGATTATTTTAATGTTTTTTTCCCTTTGATGGTAT
TGAATACTTTTGAAACAGTGGCACAAGAATGGCTCAACTCTCCAAATAGAGAGAATTTCTATCAGTTGCA
AGTACGAAAATTTCCTGCCGATTATATAAAATACTGGGAGTTTGCAGTTTATCTGGAAGAATGTGAACTG
GCTAAACAGCTTTATCCAAAGGAAAACGATTTGGTGTTTTTAGCTCCTGAGAGAATAAATGAAGAGAAGA
AAGATACAGAGAGAAATGACATACAAGATCTCCACGAATATCATTCTGGTTATGTTCATAAATTTCGCCG
CACGTCAGTCATGCGTAATGGGAAAACTGAGTGTTACCTTTCCATCCAGACTCAAGAGAACTTTCCGGCC
AATTTAAACGAACTTGTGAATTGTATTGTAATCAGTTCTCTGGTAACTACACAAAGGAAGTTGAAAGCCA
TGTCTCTGTTGGGTAGTCGGAACCAACTGGCTAGAGCTGTTCTGAATCCAAACCCTATGGACTTCTGTAC
AAAAGATTTACTGACTACAACATCTGAGAGAATTATTGCGTACTTAAGAGATTTCAATGAAGATCAAAAG
AAAGCAATAGAAACTGCATATGCTATGGTGAAACACTCACCATCAGTTGCCAAAATCTGCTTGATTCATG
GACCACCTGGAACAGGAAAATCAAAAACTATTGTTGGCCTCCTCTATCGTCTACTGACAGAGAACCAGAG
GAAGGGGCATTCAGACGAAAACTCCAATGCCAAAATCAAACAAAACCGTGTCCTCGTGTGTGCACCTTCC
AATGCAGCTGTTGATGAACTCATGAAAAAAATTATCCTTGAATTCAAAGAAAAATGTAAAGACAAGAAGA
ATCCTTTAGGAAACTGTGGAGATATAAATTTAGTACGACTGGGTCCAGAAAAGTCTATTAATAGTGAGGT
TCTAAAGTTCAGTTTGGACAGCCAAGTAAACCACAGAATGAAAAAAGAGTTACCTTCTCATGTTCAGGCG
ATGCATAAAAGAAAGGAATTTCTAGATTATCAGCTGGATGAGCTTTCCCGGCAGCGAGCTCTATGCCGAG
GTGGACGGGAAATACAGAGGCAAGAATTAGATGAAAACATTTCCAAAGTTTCTAAGGAAAGGCAGGAACT
TGCTTCTAAAATTAAAGAGGTTCAAGGACGCCCACAGAAAACACAGAGTATCATCATCTTAGAGTCCCAT
ATCATCTGCTGCACGTTGAGCACAAGTGGTGGTTTACTACTTGAGTCTGCTTTCCGTGGGCAAGGGGGTG
TCCCCTTCAGCTGTGTCATTGTTGATGAGGCTGGACAGTCTTGTGAAATTGAGACTCTTACTCCACTCAT
CCATCGCTGCAATAAGCTCATCCTAGTAGGAGATCCTAAGCAGCTCCCTCCGACAGTCATCTCTATGAAA
GCACAGGAGTATGGCTACGACCAGTCAATGATGGCTCGCTTCTGCAGACTGCTGGAAGAGAATGTAGAAC
ACAACATGATCAGCAGGCTGCCCATTCTACAGCTCACTGTTCAGTACAGGATGCATCCAGACATATGCCT
CTTCCCTTCTAATTATGTTTATAACAGAAACTTAAAAACAAATAGACAGACAGAAGCCATTCGATGTTCA
TCAGATTGGCCATTTCAGCCATACCTTGTGTTTGATGTTGGAGATGGTTCAGAAAGACGGGATAATGACT
CATATATAAATGTTCAAGAAATAAAACTGGTGATGGAAATAATTAAGCTTATTAAAGACAAAAGAAAGGA
TGTTAGTTTTCGAAACATTGGCATAATAACTCATTACAAGGCCCAGAAGACGATGATTCAGAAGGATTTG
GACAAAGAGTTCGATAGAAAAGGACCAGCAGAAGTAGACACTGTGGATGCATTCCAGGGTCGGCAGAAGG
ATTGTGTTATTGTTACGTGTGTCAGAGCAAATAGCATCCAAGGTTCAATTGGATTCCTGGCAAGTTTGCA
GAGATTGAATGTCACCATCACACGAGCCAAGTACAGCCTCTTCATCCTCGGACATTTGAGGACCCTGATG
GAAAACCAGCATTGGAATCAGCTGATTCAGGATGCTCAGAAGCGTGGTGCCATTATTAAGACCTGTGACA
AAAACTATAGACATGATGCAGTGAAGATTCTGAAACTCAAGCCTGTGCTGCAGAGAAGTCTCACTCACCC
TCCTACCATAGCCCCAGAGGGGTCCAGACCCCAGGGTGGTTTGCCCAGCAGCAAGCTAGACAGTGGATTT
GCCAAGACATCTGTTGCTGCTTCTCTATACCACACACCCTCTGACTCCAAGGAAATTACTCTTACTGTTA
CTTCAAAGGACCCTGAAAGACCTCCTGTTCATGACCAACTTCAGGACCCACGACTGCTGAAGAGGATGGG
CATTGAGGTCAAAGGAGGAATATTCCTTTGGGATCCACAACCCTCGAGCCCCCAGCATCCTGGAGCAACA
CCTCCTACGGGCGAGCCGGGCTTCCCTGTCGTTCACCAGGACCTGAGCCATATACAGCAGCCCGCTGCTG
TAGTGGCTGCTCTGAGCAGCCACAAACCTCCCGTGCGGGGCGAACCTCCAGCTGCCAGTCCCGAGGCTTC
CACGTGTCAGAGCAAATGTGATGACCCGGAAGAGGAGCTCTGTCACAGGAGAGAGGCCAGGGCTTTCAGT
GAAGGGGAGCAGGAGAAGTGTGGTTCCGAGACCCATCACACCAGGAGGAACTCTAGGTGGGACAAGAGGA
CACTGGAGCAGGAGGACAGCAGTTCCAAGAAAAGAAAGCTTTTATAAGTCTGACTACAAGGACGACGATG
ACAAGTGATAACCGGTCATCATCACCATCACCATTGAGTTTAAACCCGCTGATCAGCCTCGACTGTGCCT
TCTAGTTGCCAGCCATCTGTTGTTTGCCCCTCCCCCGTGCCTTCCTTGACCCTGGAAGGTGCCACTCCCA
CTGTCCTTTCCTAATAAAATGAGGAAATTGCATCGCATTGTCTGAGTAGGTGTCATTCTATTCTGGGGGG
TGGGGTGGGGCAGGACAGCAAGGGGGAGGATTGGGAAGACAATAGCAGGCATGCTGGGGATGCGGTGGGC
TCTATGGCTTCTGAGGCGGAAAGAACCAGCTGGGGCTCTAGGGGGTATCCCC
[124 nt withheld, positions 10553-10676]
C
[91 nt withheld, positions 10678-10768]
A
[49 nt withheld, positions 10770-10818]
CCTTTGACGTTGGAGTCCACGTTCTTT
[37 nt withheld, positions 10846-10882]
ACCCTATCTCGGTCTATTCTTTTGATTTATAAGGGATTTTGCCGATTTCGGCCTATTGGTTAAAAAATGA
GCTGATTTAACAAAAATTTAACGCGAATTAATTCTGTGGAATGTGTGTCAGTTAGGGTGTGGAAAGTCCC
CAGGCTCCCCAGCAGGCAGAAGTATGCAAAGCATGCATCTCAATTAGTCAGCAACCAGGTGTGGAAAGTC
CCCAGGCTCCCCAGCAGGCAGAAGTATGCAAAGCATGCATCTCAATTAGTCAGCAACCATAGTCCCGCCC
CTAACTCCGCCCATCCCGCCCCTAACTCCGCCCAGTTCCGCCCATTCTCCGCCCCATGGCTGACTAATTT
TTTTTATTTATGCAGAGGCCGAGGCCGCCTCTGCCTCTGAGCTATTCCAGAAGTAGTGAGGAGGCTTTTT
TGGAGGCCTAGGCTTTTGCAAAAAGCTCCCGGGAGCTTGTATATCCATTTTCGGATCTGATCAAGAGACA
GGATGAGGATCGTTTCGCATGATTGAACAAGATGGATTGCACGCAGGTTCTCCGGCCGCTTGGGTGGAGA
GGCTATTCGGCTATGACTGGGCACAACAGACAATCGGCTGCTCTGATGCCGCCGTGTTCCGGCTGTCAGC
GCAGGGGCGCCCGGTTCTTTTTGTCAAGACCGACCTGTCCGGTGCCCTGAATGAACTGCAGGACGAGGCA
GCGCGGCTATCGTGGCTGGCCACGACGGGCGTTCCTTGCGCAGCTGTGCTCGACGTTGTCACTGAAGCGG
GAAGGGACTGGCTGCTATTGGGCGAAGTGCCGGGGCAGGATCTCCTGTCATCTCACCTTGCTCCTGCCGA
GAAAGTATCCATCATGGCTGATGCAATGCGGCGGCTGCATACGCTTGATCCGGCTACCTGCCCATTCGAC
CACCAAGCGAAACATCGCATCGAGCGAGCACGTACTCGGATGGAAGCCGGTCTTGTCGATCAGGATGATC
TGGACGAAGAGCATCAGGGGCTCGCGCCAGCCGAACTGTTCGCCAGGCTCAAGGCGCGCATGCCCGACGG
CGAGGATCTCGTCGTGACCCATGGCGATGCCTGCTTGCCGAATATCATGGTGGAAAATGGCCGCTTTTCT
GGATTCATCGACTGTGGCCGGCTGGGTGTGGCGGACCGCTATCAGGACATAGCGTTGGCTACCCGTGATA
TTGCTGAAGAGCTTGGCGGCGAATGGGCTGACCGCTTCCTCGTGCTTTACGGTATCGCCGCTCCCGATTC
GCAGCGCATCGCCTTCTATCGCCTTCTTGACGAGTTCTTCTGAGCGGGACTCTGGGGTTCGCGAAATGAC
CGACCAAGCGACGCCCAACCTGCCATCACGAGATTTCGATTCCACCGCCGCCTTCTATGAAAGGTTGGGC
TTCGGAATCGTTTTCCGGGACGCCGGCTGGATGATCCTCCAGCGCGGGGATCTCATGCTGGAGTTCTTCG
CCCACCCCAACTTGTTTATTGCAGCTTATAATGGTTACAAATAAAGCAATAGCATCACAAATTTCACAAA
TAAAGCATTTTTTTCACTGCATTCTAGTTGTGGTTTGTCCAAACTCATCAATGTATCTTATCATGTCTGT
ATACCGTCGACCTCTAGCTAGAGCTTGGCGTAATCATGGTCATAGCTGTTTCCTGTGTGAAATTGTTATC
CGCTCACAATTCCACACAACATACGAGCCGGAAGCATAAAGTGTAAAGCCTGGGGTGCCTAATGAGTGAG
CTAACTCACATTAATTGCGTTGCGCTCACTGCCCGCTTTCCAGTCGGGAAACCTGTCGTGCCAGCTGCAT
TAATGAATCGGCCAACGCGCGGGGAGAGGCGGTTTGCGTATTGGGCGCTCTTCCGCTTCCTCGCTCACTG
ACTCGCTGCGCTCGGTCGTTCGGCTGCGGCGAGCGGTATCAGCTCACTCAAAGGCGGTAATACGGTTATC
CACAGAATCAGGGGATAACGCAGGAAAGAACATGTGAGCAAAAGGCCAGCAAAAGGCCAGGAACCGTAAA
AAGGCCGCGTTGCTGGCGTTTTTCCATAGGCTCCGCCCCCCTGACGAGCATCACAAAAATCGACGCTCAA
GTCAGAGGTGGCGAAACCCGACAGGACTATAAAGATACCAGGCGTTTCCCCCTGGAAGCTCCCTCGTGCG
CTCTCCTGTTCCGACCCTGCCGCTTACCGGATACCTGTCCGCCTTTCTCCCTTCGGGAAGCGTGGCGCTT
TCTCATAGCTCACGCTGTAGGTATCTCAGTTCGGTGTAGGTCGTTCGCTCCAAGCTGGGCTGTGTGCACG
AACCCCCCGTTCAGCCCGACCGCTGCGCCTTATCCGGTAACTATCGTCTTGAGTCCAACCCGGTAAGACA
CGACTTATCGCCACTGGCAGCAGCCACTGGTAACAGGATTAGCAGAGCGAGGTATGTAGGCGGTGCTACA
GAGTTCTTGAAGTGGTGGCCTAACTACGGCTACACTAGAAGAACAGTATTTGGTATCTGCGCTCTGCTGA
AGCCAGTTACCTTCGGAAAAAGAGTTGGTAGCTCTTGATCCGGCAAACAAACCACCGCTGGTAGCGGTGG
TTTTTTTGTTTGCAAGCAGCAGATTACGCGCAGAAAAAAAGGATCTCAAGAAGATCCTTTGATCTTTTCT
ACGGGGTCTGACGCTCAGTGGAACGAAAACTCACGTTAAGGGATTTTGGTCATGAGATTATCAAAAAGGA
TCTTCACCTAGATCCTTTTAAATTAAAAATGAAGTTTTAAATCAATCTAAAGTATATATGAGTAAACTTG
GTCTGACAGTTACCAATGCTTAATCAGTGAGGCACCTATCTCAGCGATCTGTCTATTTCGTTCATCCATA
GTTGCCTGACTCCCCGTCGTGTAGATAACTACGATACGGGAGGGCTTACCATCTGGCCCCAGTGCTGCAA
TGATACCGCGAGACCCACGCTCACCGGCTCCAGATTTATCAGCAATAAACCAGCCAGCCGGAAGGGCCGA
GCGCAGAAGTGGTCCTGCAACTTTATCCGCCTCCATCCAGTCTATTAATTGTTGCCGGGAAGCTAGAGTA
AGTAGTTCGCCAGTTAATAGTTTGCGCAACGTTGTTGCCATTGCTACAGGCATCGTGGTGTCACGCTCGT
CGTTTGGTATGGCTTCATTCAGCTCCGGTTCCCAACGATCAAGGCGAGTTACATGATCCCCCATGTTGTG
CAAAAAAGCGGTTAGCTCCTTCGGTCCTCCGATCGTTGTCAGAAGTAAGTTGGCCGCAGTGTTATCACTC
ATGGTTATGGCAGCACTGCATAATTCTCTTACTGTCATGCCATCCGTAAGATGCTTTTCTGTGACTGGTG
AGTACTCAACCAAGTCATTCTGAGAATAGTGTATGCGGCGACCGAGTTGCTCTTGCCCGGC
Features (pLannotate 1.2.2; 24 found; start..end, strand, type, name):
    250..354     -  promoter       AmpR promoter: bla
    413..465     -  misc_feature   bom (fragment): basis of mobility region from pBR322
    689..992     +  enhancer       CMV enhancer: human cytomegalovirus immediate early enhancer
    993..1196    +  promoter       CMV promoter: human cytomegalovirus (CMV) immediate early promoter
   1192..1225    +  LTR            5' LTR (truncated) (fragment): truncated 5' long terminal repeat (LTR) from HIV-1
   1241..1259    +  promoter       T7 promoter: promoter for bacteriophage T7 RNA polymerase
   1288..1353    +  CDS            3xFLAG: three tandem FLAG® epitope tags, followed by an enterokinase cleavage site
   1366..2082    +  CDS            EGFP: EGFP is a basic (constitutively fluorescent) green fluorescent protein published in 1996, derived from Aequorea victoria. It is reported to be a rapidly-maturing weak dimer with moderate acid sensitivity.
   2137..2161    +  CDS            3xFLAG (fragment): three tandem FLAG® epitope tags
   2167..10194   +  CDS            SETX: SETX_HUMAN - Also known as ALS4, KIAA0625, SCAR1. Experimental evidence at protein level: Swiss-Prot protein existence level 1. Probable RNA/DNA helicase involved in diverse aspects of RNA metabolism and genomic integrity. Plays a role in transcription regulation by its ability to modulate RNA Polymerase II (Pol II) binding to chromatin and through its interaction with proteins involved in transcription (PubMed:19515850, PubMed:21700224). Contributes to the mRNA splicing efficiency and splice site selection (PubMed:19515850). Required for the resolution of R-loop RNA-DNA hybrid formation at G-
  10205..10225   +  CDS            FLAG (fragment): FLAG® epitope tag, followed by an enterokinase cleavage site
  10283..10507   +  polyA_signal   bGH poly(A) signal: bovine growth hormone polyadenylation signal
  10511..10532   +  promoter       SV40 promoter (fragment): SV40 enhancer and early promoter
  10553..10981   +  rep_origin     f1 ori (sequence partly withheld): f1 bacteriophage origin of replication; arrow indicates direction of (+) strand synthesis
  10995..11324   +  promoter       SV40 promoter: SV40 enhancer and early promoter
  11391..12182   +  CDS            neo: KKA2_KLEPN - Also known as kan, nptII. Experimental evidence at protein level: Swiss-Prot protein existence level 1. Resistance to kanamycin, neomycin, paromomycin, ribostamycin, butirosin and gentamicin B. From Klebsiella pneumoniae.
  12208..12366   +  CDS            ble (fragment): BLE_KLEPN - Experimental evidence at protein level: Swiss-Prot protein existence level 1. Binding protein with a strong affinity to the bleomycin family of antibiotics. Binds to CL990; an antimitotic-antibiotic compound. From Klebsiella pneumoniae.
  12361..12482   +  polyA_signal   SV40 poly(A) signal: SV40 polyadenylation signal
  12553..12575   -  protein_bind   lac operator (fragment): The lac repressor binds to the lac operator to inhibit transcription in E. coli. This inhibition can be relieved by adding lactose or isopropyl-β-D-thiogalactopyranoside (IPTG). lac repressor encoded by lacI
  12579..12609   -  promoter       lac promoter: promoter for the E. coli lac operon
  12624..12645   -  protein_bind   CAP binding site: CAP binding activates transcription in the presence of cAMP. E. coli catabolite activator protein
  12658..12750   -  CDS            lacI (fragment): lac repressor; lacI; The lac repressor binds to the lac operator to inhibit transcription in E. coli. This inhibition can be relieved by adding lactose or isopropyl-β-D-thiogalactopyranoside (IPTG).
  12933..13521   -  rep_origin     ori: high-copy-number ColE1/pMB1/pBR322/pUC origin of replication
  13692..249     -  CDS            AmpR (across the origin): β-lactamase; bla; confers resistance to ampicillin, carbenicillin, and related antibiotics
