[The description below was written by a language model from this plasmid's Addgene catalogue record and pLannotate feature annotations shown in this document.]
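Description:
3xFlag-eGFP-Flag-SETX is a 14.3 kb mammalian expression plasmid encoding full-length human senataxin (SETX), the probable RNA/DNA helicase linked to ALS4 and ataxia with oculomotor apraxia type 2, fused at its N-terminus to epitope and fluorescent tags. The catalogue lists a Clontech eGFP vector as backbone, but the cloning notes indicate that eGFP was PCR-amplified from that vector with primers adding FLAG tags, and that the tagged cassette was then moved into an earlier Flag-SETX construct. The annotated features fit a pcDNA3-style layout. It is maintained in E. coli at high copy through a ColE1/pUC-type origin with ampicillin selection (AmpR and its bla promoter). An f1 origin and lac promoter/operator remnants are also present.

Expression is driven by the human CMV immediate-early enhancer and promoter, followed by a T7 promoter. The open reading frame begins with a 3xFLAG tag, continues through EGFP and a further FLAG sequence, and then runs into the roughly 8 kb SETX coding sequence. The feature table also detects a partial FLAG match just downstream of SETX, although the catalogue describes only N-terminal tags. Transcripts terminate at a bovine growth hormone polyadenylation signal. A separate SV40 promoter–neo–SV40 poly(A) cassette is annotated, which would normally permit G418 selection of stably transfected cells, though the record does not mention this use. Short hits to an HIV-1 LTR, a second SV40 promoter segment and ble are small fragments and probably not functional elements.

The stated purpose is to follow senataxin subcellular localisation by GFP fluorescence and to immunoprecipitate the protein through its FLAG epitopes. The associated study examined how tightly senataxin expression must be regulated to avoid cell-cycle block and nucleolar disassembly.
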