Addgene plasmid #218838: 3xFlag-eGFP-Flag-SETX
Purpose: Mammalian expression of GFP-tagged SETX construct for subcellular localization studies with GFP, or immunoprecipitation with Flag tag.
Depositing lab: Albert La Spada. Publication: Tight expression regulation of senataxin, linked to motor neuron disease and ataxia, is required to avert cell-cycle block and nucleolus disassembly. Bennett CL, Sopher BL, La Spada AR. Heliyon. 2020 Jun 13;6(6):e04165. doi: 10.1016/j.heliyon.2020.e04165. eCollection 2020 Jun. PubMed 32577562.
Backbone
  Vector backbone: eGFP Clontech vector
  Backbone manufacturer: Clontech
  Backbone size w/o insert (bp): 5391
  Total vector size (bp): 14303
  Modifications to backbone: We PCR amplified eGFP from an eGFP Clontech vector. The upstream primers contained a 5’-prime extension that encoded FLAG tag. The downstream primer contained the Not I site. In a second amplification step, an extension primer is used to add the additional Flag tags and includes a Nhe I for ease of cloning. Finally, we took the re-derived 3xFlag-GFP containing eGFP vector and digested out the entire CMV 3xFlag-eGFP-Flag-SETX segment by Kpn I/Mlu I digestion and ligated this into the same restriction enzyme sites of our previously reported Flag-SETX construct.
  Vector type: Mammalian Expression
Growth in bacteria
  Bacterial resistance: Ampicillin, 100 μg/mL
  Growth temperature: 37°C
  Growth strain: DH5alpha
  Copy number: High Copy
Gene/Insert
  Gene/Insert name: Senataxin (alt name: SETX)
  Species: H. sapiens (human)
  Insert size (bp): 8913
  Entrez Gene: SETX (a.k.a. ALS4, AOA2, SCAN2, SCAR1, STEX, Sen1, bA479K20.2)
  Promoter: CMV
  Tag / fusion protein: Flag and eGFP (N terminal on insert)
  Cloning method: Restriction Enzyme; 5′ cloning site Nhe I (not destroyed); 3′ cloning site Mlu I (not destroyed)
  Sequencing primers: 5′ unknown
Terms and licenses: Academic/Nonprofit Terms; Industry Terms: Not Available to Industry
Depositor comments: For more details on cloning see the PubMed reference. There is also a second reference noted in the first, that describes the original cloning of the core SETX orf [Neurobiol Dis. 2006 Jul;23(1):97-108]: https://pubmed.ncbi.nlm.nih.gov/16644229/.
How to cite: 3xFlag-eGFP-Flag-SETX was a gift from Albert La Spada (Addgene plasmid # 218838 ; http://n2t.net/addgene:218838 ; RRID:Addgene_218838)
